Addgene plasmid #12889: DCT.VV.Orf201
Purpose: This plasmid was designed for screening purposes and may contain discrepancies relative to the current canonical GenBank version of the gene.
Depositing lab: Jack Bennink & Jon Yewdell. Depositing organization: National Institute of Allergy and Infectious Diseases (NIAID). Publication: Identification of poxvirus CD8+ T cell determinants to enable rational design and characterization of smallpox vaccines. Tscharke DC, Karupiah G, Zhou J, Palmore T, Irvine KR, Haeryfar SM, Williams S, Sidney J, Sette A, Bennink JR, Yewdell JW. J Exp Med. 2005 January 3; 201(1): 95–104. 10.1084/jem.20041912 PubMed 15623576.
Backbone
  Vector backbone: pcDNA 3.1D V5-His-TOPO
  Backbone manufacturer: Invitrogen
  Backbone size w/o insert (bp): 5514
  Vector type: Mammalian Expression
  Selectable markers: Neomycin (select with G418)
Growth in bacteria
  Bacterial resistance: Ampicillin, 100 μg/mL
  Growth temperature: 37°C
  Growth strain: DH5alpha
  Copy number: High Copy
Gene/Insert
  Gene/Insert name: VV.Orf201 (alt names: major core protein, P4b; VV_WR_122)
  Species: Vaccinia Virus
  Insert size (bp): 1932
  GenBank ID: 9791054
  Cloning method: Restriction Enzyme; 5′ cloning site BamHI (not destroyed); 3′ cloning site BamHI (not destroyed)
  Sequencing primers: 5′ Universal T7
Terms and licenses: Academic/Nonprofit Terms; Industry Terms: Not Available to Industry
Depositor comments: Please see the Vaccinia kit page ( https://www.addgene.org/vvorf/ ) for more information. The kit page contains the supplemental VVOrfData spreadsheet, which includes important information about this plasmid. The plasmid and insert names provided here relate only to this library. The name of the ORF (if present) in VACV strain Copenhagen and the name of the ORF (if annotated) in VACV strain WR sequence can be found in VVOrfData spreadsheet. Please note that the amino acid sequence given for each ORF in the spreadsheet may contain some errors. Additionally, changes from the expected sequence may be present in these plasmids. Please see Addgene's quality control sequence and sequencing notes in the VVOrfData spreadsheet before ordering this plasmid.
How to cite: DCT.VV.Orf201 was a gift from Jack Bennink & Jon Yewdell (Addgene plasmid # 12889 ; http://n2t.net/addgene:12889 ; RRID:Addgene_12889)
