[The description below was written by a language model from this plasmid's Addgene catalogue record.]
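Description:
DCT.VV.Orf201 is a mammalian expression plasmid built on the commercial pcDNA 3.1D V5-His-TOPO backbone (about 5.5 kb without insert) and carrying a single vaccinia virus open reading frame. It is maintained as a high-copy plasmid in E. coli under ampicillin selection, and it carries a neomycin resistance marker that allows G418 selection of transfected mammalian cells. The record does not include a feature table, so the promoter and tag configuration are not explicitly stated. Vectors of this family normally drive the insert from the CMV immediate-early promoter, with an upstream T7 promoter site (consistent with the T7 sequencing primer listed) and optional C-terminal V5 and His tags. Whether the ORF is in frame with those tags here cannot be determined from the record.

The insert, roughly 1.9 kb, is designated VV.Orf201 in this library's own numbering and corresponds to the major core protein P4b, also annotated as VV_WR_122 in the WR strain. The record lists BamHI sites, both preserved, at the 5′ and 3′ ends of the insert. The plasmid is one member of a vaccinia ORF collection assembled for screening, associated with work identifying poxvirus CD8+ T cell determinants to support the design and characterisation of smallpox vaccines. In that setting, individual viral ORFs are expressed in mammalian cells to test them as sources of T cell antigens. The depositors caution that the clone was made for screening and may differ from the current canonical gene sequence. They also note that the library names apply only to this collection, so the accompanying library data and quality-control sequence should be consulted before relying on the exact sequence.
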