>Addgene plasmid #12889 | DCT.VV.Orf201 | addgene partial sequence | sequence record 19278 | T7 5'-TAATACGACTCACTATAGGG-3'
TACCCTTCACCGAATTCAGCTGACCACCATGGAAGCCGTGGTCAATAGCGATGTTTTTTTAACATCTAAC
GCAGGACTAAAATCTAGTTATACTAATCAAACTCTTTCTTTGGTAGATGAAGATCATATTCACACTTCTG
ATAAATCTTTGTCTTGTAGTGTATGCAATTCATTGTCCCAAATTGTAGACGATGACTTTATATCCGCAGG
GGCTAGAAATCAACGTACCAAACCTAAACGTGCAGGAAATAATCAATCTCAACAGCCTATCAAAAAGGAT
TGTATGGTTTCCATCGACGAAGTAGCATCTACACATGATTGGAGTACGAGATTGAGAAATGATGGGAATG
CAATTGCTAAATATCTAACTACTAACAAGTATGACACATCTAACTTTACTATTCAGGATATGCTTAACAT
TATGAATAAACTAAATATTGTCAGAACAAATAGAAACGAGCTATTTCAACTCCTTACCCATGTAAAGAGC
ACATTGAACAATGCTAGTGTTTCTGTGAAATGTACTCATCCTTTAGTACTTATTCATTCTCGAGCTAGTC
CTAGAATCGGTGACCAACTCANAGAGTTAGATAAAATATACTCTCCATCTAATCATCATATTCTTCTGTC
GACTACACGATTCCAATCCATGCATTTTACCGATATGTCTAGTTCACAAGATTTGTCTTTTATTTATAGA
AAACCAGAAACTAATTACTATATTCATCCTATTCTGATGGCACTATTCGGTATTAAACTTCCTGCGCTCG
